Addgene plasmid #55835: DsRed2-CytERM-N-17
Purpose: Localization: Endoplasmic Reticulum, Excitation: 558, Emission: 583
Depositing lab: Michael Davidson. Depositing organization: Florida State University, Tallahassee.
Backbone
  Vector backbone: DsRed2-N1
  Backbone size w/o insert (bp): 4750
  Vector type: Mammalian Expression
  Selectable markers: Neomycin (select with G418)
Growth in bacteria
  Bacterial resistance: Kanamycin, 50 μg/mL
  Growth temperature: 37°C
  Growth strain: DH5alpha
  Copy number: High Copy
Gene/Insert
  Gene/Insert name: CytERM (alt names: Cytochrome p450; NM_001171120.1)
  Promoter: CMV
  Tag / fusion protein: DsRed2 (C terminal on backbone)
  Cloning method: Unknown
  Sequencing primers: 5′ CMV-F; 3′ SV40pA-R
Terms and licenses: Academic/Nonprofit Terms; Industry Terms
Depositor comments: Cytochrome p450 . Excitation = 558; Emission = 583
How to cite: DsRed2-CytERM-N-17 was a gift from Michael Davidson (Addgene plasmid # 55835 ; http://n2t.net/addgene:55835 ; RRID:Addgene_55835)
