[The description below was written by a language model from this plasmid's Addgene catalogue record and pLannotate feature annotations shown in this document.]
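Description:
DsRed2-CytERM-N-17 is a mammalian expression plasmid built on the DsRed2-N1 backbone that produces a red fluorescent marker for the endoplasmic reticulum. The CMV immediate early enhancer and promoter drive a short open reading frame annotated as a fragment of rabbit cytochrome P450 2C1 (CYP2C1), only about 90 bp long. It is joined through residual multiple cloning site sequence to the DsRed2 coding sequence, so the fluorescent protein sits at the C terminus of the fusion. The record calls this targeting element CytERM. From general knowledge, the N-terminal segment of microsomal P450 enzymes acts as a membrane anchor that holds the protein in the ER membrane with its bulk facing the cytoplasm, which fits the stated ER localization. Transcripts are terminated by the SV40 polyadenylation signal; the small large T antigen fragment annotated just upstream is probably part of that SV40-derived 3' region rather than a functional element.

The plasmid is propagated in E. coli from a high-copy ColE1/pUC-type origin under kanamycin selection. A single NeoR/KanR (Tn5 aminoglycoside phosphotransferase) gene serves both hosts. The bacterial bla promoter expresses it in E. coli, while the SV40 early promoter and HSV TK polyadenylation signal allow G418 selection of stably transfected mammalian cells. An f1 origin is also present for single-stranded DNA production. The short ble and bGH poly(A) fragments are most likely incidental annotation matches. The sequenced record is 4,735 nt, slightly less than the catalogue's stated backbone size. The construct is used for live-cell or fixed-cell imaging of ER morphology, with reported excitation at 558 nm and emission at 583 nm.
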