Features (pLannotate 1.2.2; 17 found; start..end, strand, type, name):
      1..304     +  enhancer       CMV enhancer: human cytomegalovirus immediate early enhancer
    305..508     +  promoter       CMV promoter: human cytomegalovirus (CMV) immediate early promoter
    531..554     +  misc_feature   MCS (fragment): multiple cloning site
    598..684     +  CDS            CYP2C1 (fragment): CP2C1_RABIT - Experimental evidence at protein level: Swiss-Prot protein existence level 1. Cytochromes P450 are a group of heme-thiolate monooxygenases. In liver microsomes, this enzyme is involved in an NADPH-dependent electron transport pathway. It oxidizes a variety of structurally unrelated compounds, including steroids, fatty acids, and xenobiotics. From Oryctolagus cuniculus (Rabbit).
    679..722     +  misc_feature   MCS (fragment): multiple cloning site
    736..1410    +  CDS            DsRed2: DsRed2 is a basic (constitutively fluorescent) red fluorescent protein published in 2006, derived from Discosoma sp..
   1429..1512    +  CDS            large T antigen (fragment): large T antigen from SV40 (simian virus 40)
   1535..1656    +  polyA_signal   SV40 poly(A) signal: SV40 polyadenylation signal
   1690..2118    -  rep_origin     f1 ori (sequence partly withheld): f1 bacteriophage origin of replication; arrow indicates direction of (+) strand synthesis
   2145..2249    +  promoter       AmpR promoter: bla
   2318..2528    +  promoter       SV40 promoter: SV40 early promoter
   2571..3365    +  CDS            NeoR/KanR: aminoglycoside phosphotransferase from Tn5; aph(3')-II (or nptII); confers resistance to neomycin, kanamycin, and G418 (Geneticin®)
   3386..3538    +  CDS            ble (fragment): BLE_KLEPN - Experimental evidence at protein level: Swiss-Prot protein existence level 1. Binding protein with a strong affinity to the bleomycin family of antibiotics. Binds to CL990; an antimitotic-antibiotic compound. From Klebsiella pneumoniae.
   3597..3644    +  polyA_signal   HSV TK poly(A) signal: herpes simplex virus thymidine kinase polyadenylation signal (Cole and Stacy, 1985)
   3735..3751    -  polyA_signal   bGH poly(A) signal (fragment): bovine growth hormone polyadenylation signal
   3973..4561    +  rep_origin     ori: high-copy-number ColE1/pMB1/pBR322/pUC origin of replication
   4676..4735    +  enhancer       CMV enhancer (fragment): human cytomegalovirus immediate early enhancer
>Addgene plasmid #55835 | DsRed2-CytERM-N-17 | addgene full sequence | sequence record 221612 | Addgene NGS Result
CGTTACATAACTTACGGTAAATGGCCCGCCTGGCTGACCGCCCAACGACCCCCGCCCATTGACGTCAATA
ATGACGTATGTTCCCATAGTAACGCCAATAGGGACTTTCCATTGACGTCAATGGGTGGAGTATTTACGGT
AAACTGCCCACTTGGCAGTACATCAAGTGTATCATATGCCAAGTACGCCCCCTATTGACGTCAATGACGG
TAAATGGCCCGCCTGGCATTATGCCCAGTACATGACCTTATGGGACTTTCCTACTTGGCAGTACATCTAC
GTATTAGTCATCGCTATTACCATGGTGATGCGGTTTTGGCAGTACATCAATGGGCGTGGATAGCGGTTTG
ACTCACGGGGATTTCCAAGTCTCCACCCCATTGACGTCAATGGGAGTTTGTTTTGGCACCAAAATCAACG
GGACTTTCCAAAATGTCGTAACAACTCCGCCCCATTGACGCAAATGGGCGGTAGGCGTGTACGGTGGGAG
GTCTATATAAGCAGAGCTGGTTTAGTGAACCGTCAGATCCGCTAGCGCTACCGGACTCAGATCTGGTACC
CCTTGCAGCTTCCAGTTGTCAGGAAGAGAAGGCTCCCATGGATCCTGTGGTGGTGCTGGGGCTCTGTCTC
TCCTGTTTGCTTCTCCTTTCACTCTGGAAACAGAGCTATGGGGGAGGGAAGCTTCGAATTCTGCAGTCGA
CGGTACCGCGGGCCCGGGATCCACCGGTCGCCACCATGGCCTCCTCCGAGAACGTCATCACCGAGTTCAT
GCGCTTCAAGGTGCGCATGGAGGGCACCGTGAACGGCCACGAGTTCGAGATCGAGGGCGAGGGCGAGGGC
CGCCCCTACGAGGGCCACAACACCGTGAAGCTGAAGGTGACCAAGGGCGGCCCCCTGCCCTTCGCCTGGG
ACATCCTGTCCCCCCAGTTCCAGTACGGCTCCAAGGTGTACGTGAAGCACCCCGCCGACATCCCCGACTA
CAAGAAGCTGTCCTTCCCCGAGGGCTTCAAGTGGGAGCGCGTGATGAACTTCGAGGACGGCGGCGTGGCG
ACCGTGACCCAGGACTCCTCCCTGCAGGACGGCTGCTTCATCTACAAGGTGAAGTTCATCGGCGTGAACT
TCCCCTCCGACGGCCCCGTGATGCAGAAGAAGACCATGGGCTGGGAGGCCTCCACCGAGCGCCTGTACCC
CCGCGACGGCGTGCTGAAGGGCGAGACCCACAAGGCCCTGAAGCTGAAGGACGGCGGCCACTACCTGGTG
GAGTTCAAGTCCATCTACATGGCCAAGAAGCCCGTGCAGCTGCCCGGCTACTACTACGTGGACGCCAAGC
TGGACATCACCTCCCACAACGAGGACTACACCATCGTGGAGCAGTACGAGCGCACCGAGGGCCGCCACCA
CCTGTTCCTGTAAGCGGCCGCGACTCTAGATCATAATCAGCCATACCACATTTGTAGAGGTTTTACTTGC
TTTAAAAAACCTCCCACACCTCCCCCTGAACCTGAAACATAAAATGAATGCAATTGTTGTTGTTAACTTG
TTTATTGCAGCTTATAATGGTTACAAATAAAGCAATAGCATCACAAATTTCACAAATAAAGCATTTTTTT
CACTGCATTCTAGTTGTGGTTTGTCCAAACTCATCAATGTATCTTAAGGCGTAAATTGTAAGCGTTAATA
TTTTGTTAAAATTCGCGTTAAATTTTTGTTAAATCAGCTCATTTTTTAACCAATAGGCCGAAATCGGCAA
AATCCCTTATAAATCAAAAGAATAGACCGAGATAGGGT
[37 nt withheld, positions 1789-1825]
AAAGAACGTGGACTCCAACGTCAAAGG
[49 nt withheld, positions 1853-1901]
T
[91 nt withheld, positions 1903-1993]
G
[124 nt withheld, positions 1995-2118]
CAGGTGGCACTTTTCGGGGAAATGTGCGCGGAACCCCTATTTGTTTATTTTTCTAAATACATTCAAATAT
GTATCCGCTCATGAGACAATAACCCTGATAAATGCTTCAATAATATTGAAAAAGGAAGAGTCCTGAGGCG
GAAAGAACCAGCTGTGGAATGTGTGTCAGTTAGGGTGTGGAAAGTCCCCAGGCTCCCCAGCAGGCAGAAG
TATGCAAAGCATGCATCTCAATTAGTCAGCAACCATAGTCCCGCCCCTAACTCCGCCCATCCCGCCCCTA
ACTCCGCCCAGTTCCGCCCATTCTCCGCCCCATGGCTGACTAATTTTTTTTATTTATGCAGAGGCCGAGG
CCGCCTCGGCCTCTGAGCTATTCCAGAAGTAGTGAGGAGGCTTTTTTGGAGGCCTAGGCTTTTGCAAAGA
TCGATCAAGAGACAGGATGAGGATCGTTTCGCATGATTGAACAAGATGGATTGCACGCAGGTTCTCCGGC
CGCTTGGGTGGAGAGGCTATTCGGCTATGACTGGGCACAACAGACAATCGGCTGCTCTGATGCCGCCGTG
TTCCGGCTGTCAGCGCAGGGGCGCCCGGTTCTTTTTGTCAAGACCGACCTGTCCGGTGCCCTGAATGAAC
TGCAAGACGAGGCAGCGCGGCTATCGTGGCTGGCCACGACGGGCGTTCCTTGCGCAGCTGTGCTCGACGT
TGTCACTGAAGCGGGAAGGGACTGGCTGCTATTGGGCGAAGTGCCGGGGCAGGATCTCCTGTCATCTCAC
CTTGCTCCTGCCGAGAAAGTATCCATCATGGCTGATGCAATGCGGCGGCTGCATACGCTTGATCCGGCTA
CCTGCCCATTCGACCACCAAGCGAAACATCGCATCGAGCGAGCACGTACTCGGATGGAAGCCGGTCTTGT
CGATCAGGATGATCTGGACGAAGAGCATCAGGGGCTCGCGCCAGCCGAACTGTTCGCCAGGCTCAAGGCG
AGCATGCCCGACGGCGAGGATCTCGTCGTGACCCATGGCGATGCCTGCTTGCCGAATATCATGGTGGAAA
ATGGCCGCTTTTCTGGATTCATCGACTGTGGCCGGCTGGGTGTGGCGGACCGCTATCAGGACATAGCGTT
GGCTACCCGTGATATTGCTGAAGAGCTTGGCGGCGAATGGGCTGACCGCTTCCTCGTGCTTTACGGTATC
GCCGCTCCCGATTCGCAGCGCATCGCCTTCTATCGCCTTCTTGACGAGTTCTTCTGAGCGGGACTCTGGG
GTTCGAAATGACCGACCAAGCGACGCCCAACCTGCCATCACGAGATTTCGATTCCACCGCCGCCTTCTAT
GAAAGGTTGGGCTTCGGAATCGTTTTCCGGGACGCCGGCTGGATGATCCTCCAGCGCGGGGATCTCATGC
TGGAGTTCTTCGCCCACCCTAGGGGGAGGCTAACTGAAACACGGAAGGAGACAATACCGGAAGGAACCCG
CGCTATGACGGCAATAAAAAGACAGAATAAAACGCACGGTGTTGGGTCGTTTGTTCATAAACGCGGGGTT
CGGTCCCAGGGCTGGCACTCTGTCGATACCCCACCGAGACCCCATTGGGGCCAATACGCCCGCGTTTCTT
CCTTTTCCCCACCCCACCCCCCAAGTTCGGGTGAAGGCCCAGGGCTCGCAGCCAACGTCGGGGCGGCAGG
CCCTGCCATAGCCTCAGGTTACTCATATATACTTTAGATTGATTTAAAACTTCATTTTTAATTTAAAAGG
ATCTAGGTGAAGATCCTTTTTGATAATCTCATGACCAAAATCCCTTAACGTGAGTTTTCGTTCCACTGAG
CGTCAGACCCCGTAGAAAAGATCAAAGGATCTTCTTGAGATCCTTTTTTTCTGCGCGTAATCTGCTGCTT
GCAAACAAAAAAACCACCGCTACCAGCGGTGGTTTGTTTGCCGGATCAAGAGCTACCAACTCTTTTTCCG
AAGGTAACTGGCTTCAGCAGAGCGCAGATACCAAATACTGTTCTTCTAGTGTAGCCGTAGTTAGGCCACC
ACTTCAAGAACTCTGTAGCACCGCCTACATACCTCGCTCTGCTAATCCTGTTACCAGTGGCTGCTGCCAG
TGGCGATAAGTCGTGTCTTACCGGGTTGGACTCAAGACGATAGTTACCGGATAAGGCGCAGCGGTCGGGC
TGAACGGGGGGTTCGTGCACACAGCCCAGCTTGGAGCGAACGACCTACACCGAACTGAGATACCTACAGC
GTGAGCTATGAGAAAGCGCCACGCTTCCCGAAGGGAGAAAGGCGGACAGGTATCCGGTAAGCGGCAGGGT
CGGAACAGGAGAGCGCACGAGGGAGCTTCCAGGGGGAAACGCCTGGTATCTTTATAGTCCTGTCGGGTTT
CGCCACCTCTGACTTGAGCGTCGATTTTTGTGATGCTCGTCAGGGGGGCGGAGCCTATGGAAAAACGCCA
GCAACGCGGCCTTTTTACGGTTCCTGGCCTTTTGCTGGCCTTTTGCTCACATGTTCTTTCCTGCGTTATC
CCCTGATTCTGTGGATAACCGTATTACCGCCATGCATTAGTTATTAATAGTAATCAATTACGGGGTCATT
AGTTCATAGCCCATATATGGAGTTCCG
