>Addgene plasmid #55835 | DsRed2-CytERM-N-17 | depositor partial sequence | sequence record 86743 | insert sequence
CTATATAAGCAGAGCTGGTTTAGTGAACCGTCAGATCCGCTAGCGCTACCGGACTCAGATCTGGTACCCC
TTGCAGCTTCCAGTTGTCAGGAAGAGAAGGCTCCCATGGATCCTGTGGTGGTGCTGGGGCTCTGTCTCTC
CTGTTTGCTTCTCCTTTCACTCTGGAAACAGAGCTATGGGGGAGGGAAGCTTCGAATTCTGCAGTCGACG
GTACCGCGGGCCCGGGATCCACCGGTCGCCACCATGGCCTCCTCCGAGAACGTCATCACCGAGTTCATGC
GCTTCAAGGTGCGCATGGAGGGCACCGTGAACGGCCACGAGTTCGAGATCGAGGGCGAGGGCGAGGGCCG
CCCCTACGAGGGCCACAACACCGTGAAGCTGAAGGTGACCAAGGGCGGCCCCCTGCCCTTCGCCTGGGAC
ATCCTGTCCCCCCAGTTCCAGTACGGCTCCAAGGTGTACGTGAAGCACCCCGCCGACATCCCCGACTACA
AGAAGCTGTCCTTCCCCGAGGGCTTCAAGTGGGAGCGCGTGATGAACTTCGAGGACGGCGGCGTGGCGAC
CGTGACCCAGGACTCCTCCCTGCAGGACGGCTGCTTCATCTACAAGGTGAAGTTCATCGGCGTGAACTTC
CCCTCCGACGGCCCCGTGATGCAGAAGAAGACCATGGGCTGGGAGGCCTCCACCGAGCGCCTGTACCCCC
GCGACGGCGTGCTGAAGGGCGAGACCCACAAGGCCCTGAAGCTGAAGGACGGCGGCCACTACCTGGTGGA
GTTCAAGTCCATCTACATGGCCAAGAAGCCCGTGCAGCTGCCCGGCTACTACTACGTGGACGCCAAGCTG
GACATCACCTCCCACAACGAGGACTACACCATCGTGGAGCAGTACGAGCGCACCGAGGGCCGCCACCACC
TGTTCCTGTAAGCGGCCGCGACTCTAGATCATAATCAGCCATACCACATTTGTAGAGGTTTTACTTGCTT
TAAAAAACCTCCCA
